>Addgene plasmid #154925 | pEM-eCas9 | addgene full sequence | sequence record 311751 | Addgene NGS Result
GACGTCTTAAGACCCACTTTCACATTTAAGTTGTTTTTCTAATCCGCATATGATCAATTCAAGGCCGAAT
AAGAAGGCTGGCTCTGCACCTTGGTGATCAAATAATTCGATAGCTTGTCGTAATAATGGCGGCATACTAT
CAGTAGTAGGTGTTTCCCTTTCTTCTTTAGCGACTTGATGCTCTTGATCTTCCAATACGCAACCTAAAGT
AAAATGCCCCACAGCGCTGAGTGCATATAATGCATTCTCTAGTGAAAAACCTTGTTGGCATAAAAAGGCT
AATTGATTTTCGAGAGTTTCATACTGTTTTTCTGTAGGCCGTGTACCTAAATGTACTTTTGCTCCATCGC
GATGACTTAGTAAAGCACATCTAAAACTTTTAGCGTTATTACGTAAAAAATCTTGCCAGCTTTCCCCTTC
TAAAGGGCAAAAGTGAGTATGGTGCCTATCTAACATCTCAATGGCTAAGGCGTCGAGCAAAGCCCGCTTA
TTTTTTACATGCCAATACAATGTAGGCTGCTCTACACCTAGCTTCTGGGCGAGTTTACGGGTTGTTAAAC
CTTCGATTCCGACCTCATTAAGCAGCTCTAATGCGCTGTTAATCACTTTACTTTTATCTAATCTAGACAT
CATTAATTCCTAATTGCTAGCATTGTACCTAGGACTGAGCTAGCCATAAAGTTGACACTCTATCGTTGAT
AGAGTTATTTTACCACTCCCTATCAGTGATAGAGAAAAGAATTCAAAAGATCTAAAGAGGACTTCGGATC
TATGGATAAGAAATACTCAATAGGCTTAGATATCGGCACAAATAGCGTCGGATGGGCGGTGATCACTGAT
GAATATAAGGTTCCGTCTAAAAAGTTCAAGGTTCTGGGAAATACAGACCGCCACAGTATCAAAAAAAATC
TTATAGGGGCTCTTTTATTTGACAGTGGAGAGACAGCGGAAGCGACTCGTCTCAAACGGACAGCTCGTAG
AAGGTATACACGTCGGAAGAATCGTATTTGTTATCTACAGGAGATTTTTTCAAATGAGATGGCGAAAGTA
GATGATAGTTTCTTTCATCGACTTGAAGAGTCTTTTTTGGTGGAAGAAGACAAGAAGCATGAACGTCATC
CTATTTTTGGAAATATAGTAGATGAAGTTGCTTATCATGAGAAATATCCAACTATCTATCATCTGCGAAA
AAAATTGGTAGATTCTACTGATAAAGCGGATTTGCGCTTAATCTATTTGGCCTTAGCGCATATGATTAAG
TTTCGTGGTCATTTTTTGATTGAGGGAGATTTAAATCCTGATAATAGTGATGTGGACAAACTATTTATCC
AGTTGGTACAAACCTACAATCAATTATTTGAAGAAAACCCTATTAACGCAAGTGGAGTAGATGCTAAAGC
GATTCTTTCTGCACGATTGAGTAAATCAAGACGATTAGAAAATCTCATTGCTCAGCTCCCCGGTGAGAAG
AAAAATGGCTTATTTGGGAATCTCATTGCTTTGTCATTGGGTTTGACCCCTAATTTTAAATCAAATTTTG
ATTTGGCAGAAGATGCTAAATTACAGCTTTCAAAAGATACTTACGATGATGATTTAGATAATTTATTGGC
GCAAATTGGAGATCAATATGCTGATTTGTTTTTGGCAGCTAAGAATTTATCAGATGCTATTTTACTTTCA
GATATCCTAAGAGTAAATACTGAAATAACTAAGGCTCCCCTATCAGCTTCAATGATTAAACGCTACGATG
AACATCATCAAGACTTGACTCTTTTAAAAGCTTTAGTTCGACAACAACTTCCAGAAAAGTATAAAGAAAT
CTTTTTTGATCAATCAAAAAACGGATATGCAGGTTATATTGATGGGGGAGCTAGCCAAGAAGAATTTTAT
AAATTTATCAAACCAATTTTAGAAAAAATGGATGGTACTGAGGAATTATTGGTGAAACTAAATCGTGAAG
ATTTGCTGCGCAAGCAACGGACCTTTGACAACGGCTCTATTCCCCATCAAATTCACTTGGGTGAGCTGCA
TGCTATTTTGAGAAGACAAGAAGACTTTTATCCATTTTTAAAAGACAATCGTGAGAAGATTGAAAAAATC
TTGACTTTTCGAATTCCTTATTATGTTGGTCCATTGGCGCGTGGCAATAGTCGTTTTGCATGGATGACTC
GGAAGTCTGAAGAAACAATTACCCCATGGAATTTTGAAGAAGTTGTCGATAAAGGTGCTTCAGCTCAATC
ATTTATTGAACGCATGACAAACTTTGATAAAAATCTTCCAAATGAAAAAGTACTACCAAAACATAGTTTG
CTTTATGAGTATTTTACGGTTTATAACGAATTGACAAAGGTCAAATATGTTACTGAAGGAATGCGAAAAC
CAGCATTTCTTTCAGGTGAACAGAAGAAAGCCATTGTTGATTTACTCTTCAAAACAAATCGAAAAGTAAC
CGTTAAGCAATTAAAAGAAGATTATTTCAAAAAAATAGAATGTTTTGATAGTGTTGAAATTTCAGGAGTT
GAAGATAGATTTAATGCTTCATTAGGTACCTACCATGATTTGCTAAAAATTATTAAAGATAAAGATTTTT
TGGATAATGAAGAAAATGAAGATATCTTAGAGGATATTGTTTTAACATTGACCTTATTTGAAGATAGGGA
GATGATTGAGGAAAGACTTAAAACATATGCTCACCTCTTTGATGATAAGGTGATGAAACAGCTTAAACGT
CGCCGTTATACTGGTTGGGGACGTTTGTCTCGAAAATTGATTAATGGTATTAGGGATAAGCAATCTGGCA
AAACAATATTAGATTTTTTGAAATCAGATGGTTTTGCCAATCGCAATTTTATGCAGCTGATCCATGATGA
TAGTTTGACATTTAAAGAAGACATTCAAAAAGCACAAGTGTCTGGACAAGGCGATAGTTTACATGAACAT
ATTGCAAATTTAGCTGGTAGCCCTGCTATTAAAAAAGGTATTTTACAGACTGTAAAAGTTGTTGATGAAT
TGGTCAAAGTAATGGGGCGGCATAAGCCAGAAAATATCGTTATTGAAATGGCACGTGAAAATCAGACAAC
TCAAAAGGGCCAGAAAAATTCGCGAGAGCGTATGAAACGAATCGAAGAAGGTATCAAAGAATTAGGAAGT
CAGATTCTTAAAGAGCATCCTGTTGAAAATACTCAATTGCAAAATGAAAAGCTCTATCTCTATTATCTCC
AAAATGGAAGAGACATGTATGTGGACCAAGAATTAGATATTAATCGTTTAAGTGATTATGATGTCGATCA
CATTGTTCCACAAAGTTTCCTTGCAGACGATTCAATAGACAATAAGGTCTTAACGCGTTCTGATAAAAAT
CGTGGTAAATCGGATAACGTTCCAAGTGAAGAAGTAGTCAAAAAGATGAAAAACTATTGGAGACAACTTC
TAAACGCCAAGTTAATCACTCAACGTAAGTTTGATAATTTAACGAAAGCTGAACGTGGAGGTTTGAGTGA
ACTTGATAAAGCTGGTTTTATCAAACGCCAATTGGTTGAAACTCGCCAAATCACTAAGCATGTGGCACAA
ATTTTGGATAGTCGCATGAATACTAAATACGATGAAAATGATAAACTTATTCGAGAGGTTAAAGTGATTA
CCTTAAAATCTAAATTAGTTTCTGACTTCCGAAAAGATTTCCAATTCTATAAAGTACGTGAGATTAACAA
TTACCATCATGCCCATGATGCGTATCTAAATGCCGTCGTTGGAACTGCTTTGATTAAGAAATATCCAGCG
CTTGAATCGGAGTTTGTCTATGGTGATTATAAAGTTTATGATGTTCGTAAAATGATTGCTAAGTCTGAGC
AAGAAATAGGCAAAGCAACCGCAAAATATTTCTTTTACTCTAATATCATGAACTTCTTCAAAACAGAAAT
TACACTTGCAAATGGAGAGATTCGCAAAGCGCCTCTAATCGAAACTAATGGGGAAACTGGAGAAATTGTC
TGGGATAAAGGGCGAGATTTTGCCACAGTGCGCAAAGTATTGTCCATGCCCCAAGTCAATATTGTCAAGA
AAACAGAAGTACAGACAGGCGGATTCTCCAAGGAGTCAATTTTACCAAAAAGAAATTCGGACAAGCTTAT
TGCTCGTAAAAAAGACTGGGATCCAAAAAAATATGGTGGTTTTGATAGTCCAACGGTAGCTTATTCAGTC
CTAGTGGTTGCTAAGGTGGAAAAAGGGAAATCGAAGAAGTTAAAATCCGTTAAAGAGTTACTAGGGATCA
CAATTATGGAAAGAAGTTCCTTTGAAAAAAATCCGATTGACTTTTTAGAAGCTAAAGGATATAAGGAAGT
TAAAAAAGACTTAATCATTAAACTACCTAAATATAGTCTTTTTGAGTTAGAAAACGGTCGTAAACGGATG
CTGGCTAGTGCCGGAGAATTACAAAAAGGAAATGAGCTGGCTCTGCCAAGCAAATATGTGAATTTTTTAT
ATTTAGCTAGTCATTATGAAAAGTTGAAGGGTAGTCCAGAAGATAACGAACAAAAACAATTGTTTGTGGA
GCAGCATAAGCATTATTTAGATGAGATTATTGAGCAAATCAGTGAATTTTCTAAGCGTGTTATTTTAGCA
GATGCCAATTTAGATAAAGTTCTTAGTGCATATAACAAACATAGAGACAAACCAATACGTGAACAAGCAG
AAAATATTATTCATTTATTTACGTTGACGAATCTTGGAGCTCCCGCTGCTTTTAAATATTTTGATACAAC
AATTGATCGTAAACGATATACGTCTACAAAAGAAGTTTTAGATGCCACTCTTATCCATCAATCCATCACT
GGTCTTTATGAAACACGCATTGATTTGAGTCAGCTAGGAGGTGACGCTGCTAACGACGAAAACTACGCTC
TGGCTGCTTAACTCGAGTAAGGATCTCCAGGCATCAAATAAAACGAAAGGCTCAGTCGAAAGACTGGGCC
TTTCGTTTTATCTGTTGTTTGTCGGTGAACGCTCTCTACTAGAGTCACACTGGCTCACCTTCGGGTGGGC
CTTTCTGCGTTTATACCTAGGGATATATTCCGCTTCCTCGCTCACTGACTCGCTACGCTCGGTCGTTCGA
CTGCGGCGAGCGGAAATGGCTTACGAACGGGGCGGAGATTTCCTGGAAGATGCCAGGAAGATACTTAACA
GGGAAGTGAGAGGGCCGCGGCAAAGCCGTTTTTCCATAGGCTCCGCCCCCCTGACAAGCATCACGAAATC
TGACGCTCAAATCAGTGGTGGCGAAACCCGACAGGACTATAAAGATACCAGGCGTTTCCCCCTGGCGGCT
CCCTCGTGCGCTCTCCTGTTCCTGCCTTTCGGTTTACCGGTGTCATTCCGCTGTTATGGCCGCGTTTGTC
TCATTCCACGCCTGACACTCAGTTCCGGGTAGGCAGTTCGCTCCAAGCTGGACTGTATGCACGAACCCCC
CGTTCAGTCCGACCGCTGCGCCTTATCCGGTAACTATCGTCTTGAGTCCAACCCGGAAAGACATGCAAAA
GCACCACTGGCAGCAGCCACTGGTAATTGATTTAGAGGAGTTAGTCTTGAAGTCATGCGCCGGTTAAGGC
TAAACTGAAAGGACAAGTTTTGGTGACTGCGCTCCTCCAAGCCAGTTACCTCGGTTCAAAGAGTTGGTAG
CTCAGAGAACCTTCGAAAAACCGCCCTGCAAGGCGGTTTTTTCGTTTTCAGAGCAAGAGATTACGCGCAG
ACCAAAACGATCTCAAGAAGATCATCTTATTAATCAGATAAAATATTTCTAGATTTCAGTGCAATTTATC
TCTTCAAATGTAGCACCTGAAGTCAGCCCCATACGATATAAGTTGTTACTAGTGCTTGGATTCTCACCAA
TAAAAAACGCCCGGCGGCAACCGAGCGTTCTGAACAAATCCAGATGGAGTTCTGAGGTCATTACTGGATC
TATCAACAGGAGTCCAAGCGAGCTCGATATCAAATTACGCCCCGCCCTGCCACTCATCGCAGTACTGTTG
TAATTCATTAAGCATTCTGCCGACATGGAAGCCATCACAAACGGCATGATGAACCTGAATCGCCAGCGGC
ATCAGCACCTTGTCGCCTTGCGTATAATATTTGCCCATGGTGAAAACGGGGGCGAAGAAGTTGTCCATAT
TGGCCACGTTTAAATCAAAACTGGTGAAACTCACCCAGGGATTGGCTGAGACGAAAAACATATTCTCAAT
AAACCCTTTAGGGAAATAGGCCAGGTTTTCACCGTAACACGCCACATCTTGCGAATATATGTGTAGAAAC
TGCCGGAAATCGTCGTGGTATTCACTCCAGAGCGATGAAAACGTTTCAGTTTGCTCATGGAAAACGGTGT
AACAAGGGTGAACACTATCCCATATCACCAGCTCACCGTCTTTCATTGCCATACGAAATTCCGGATGAGC
ATTCATCAGGCGGGCAAGAATGTGAATAAAGGCCGGATAAAACTTGTGCTTATTTTTCTTTACGGTCTTT
AAAAAGGCCGTAATATCCAGCTGAACGGTCTGGTTATAGGTACATTGAGCAACTGACTGAAATGCCTCAA
AATGTTCTTTACGATGCCATTGGGATATATCAACGGTGGTATATCCAGTGATTTTTTTCTCCATTTTAGC
TTCCTTAGCTCCTGAAAATCTCGATAACTCAAAAAATACGCCCGGTAGTGATCTTATTTCATTATGGTGA
AAGTTGGAACCTCTTACGTGCCGATCAACGTCTCATTTTCGCCAGATATC
Features (pLannotate 1.2.2; 12 found; start..end, strand, type, name):
      7..630     -  CDS            TetR: tetracycline repressor TetR; tetR from transposon Tn10; TetR binds to the tetracycline operator tetO to inhibit transcription. This inhibition can be relieved by adding tetracycline or doxycycline.
    646..674     -  promoter       J23119 promoter (fragment): bacterial promoter (Registry of Standard Biological Parts BBa J23119)
    681..736     +  promoter       tetR/tetA promoters: tetR; overlapping promoters for bacterial tetR and tetA
    772..4875    +  CDS            Cas9: Cas9 (Csn1) endonuclease from the Streptococcus pyogenes Type II CRISPR/Cas system generates RNA-guided double strand breaks in DNA
   4876..4908    +  CDS            ssrA tag: C-terminal peptide that mediates degradation in bacteria through the ClpXP and ClpAP proteases (McGinness et al., 2006) wild-type LAA variant
   4935..5006    +  terminator     rrnB T1 terminator: transcription terminator T1 from the E. coli rrnB gene
   5022..5049    +  terminator     T7Te terminator: phage T7 early transcription terminator
   5068..5123    -  rep_origin     RSF ori (fragment): Plasmids containing the RSF 1030 origin of replication can be propagated in E. coli cells that contain additional plasmids with compatible origins.
   5211..5756    -  rep_origin     p15A ori: Plasmids containing the medium-copy-number p15A origin of replication can be propagated in E. coli cells that contain a second plasmid with the ColE1 origin.
   5870..5964    -  terminator     lambda t0 terminator: transcription terminator from phage lambda
   5988..6644    -  CDS            cat: CAT_ECOLX - Experimental evidence at protein level: Swiss-Prot protein existence level 1. This enzyme is an effector of chloramphenicol resistance in bacteria. From Escherichia coli. This protein is used as a marker in many commonly used cloning vectors, such as pACYC184.
   6645..6747    -  promoter       cat promoter: promoter of the E. coli cat gene encoding chloramphenicol acetyltransferase
