[The description below was written by a language model from this plasmid's Addgene catalogue record and pLannotate feature annotations shown in this document.]
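Description:
pEM-eCas9 is a 6.8 kb bacterial expression plasmid for anhydrotetracycline (aTc)-inducible production of eCas9, the enhanced-specificity variant of Streptococcus pyogenes Cas9 carrying the K848A, K1003A and R1060A substitutions. It is built on a p15A backbone, whose low-to-medium copy origin is compatible with ColE1-type plasmids, so it can coexist in E. coli with a second plasmid. The record does not itself describe such a partner, and no guide RNA cassette is annotated here. A short fragment annotated as RSF ori lies next to the p15A origin and is probably just a partial sequence match rather than a second functional origin. Selection is by chloramphenicol, through a cat gene driven by its native promoter and followed by the lambda t0 terminator.

The regulatory module and payload are arranged divergently. On the reverse strand, the Tn10 TetR repressor is expressed from what is annotated as a fragment of the constitutive J23119 promoter. On the forward strand, the tetR/tetA promoter region (pTet) drives the 4.1 kb Cas9 coding sequence. TetR binds the tet operators and holds transcription off until aTc relieves repression. The nuclease is fused at its C terminus to a wild-type LAA ssrA degradation tag, which directs the protein to the ClpXP and ClpAP proteases. This should shorten its lifetime, reduce accumulation from leaky expression and tie Cas9 levels closely to the inducer. Tandem rrnB T1 and T7Te terminators end the transcript. The plasmid is catalogued for bacterial expression, CRISPR and synthetic biology, and was deposited with a study of how non-target sites affect on-target Cas9 cutting rates, consistent with use for controlled, timed induction of Cas9 cleavage in E. coli.
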