Addgene plasmid #154925: pEM-eCas9
Purpose: aTc inducible eCas9
Depositing lab: Michael Lynch. Depositing organization: Duke University. Publication: CRISPR-Cas "Non-Target" Sites Inhibit On-Target Cutting Rates. Moreb EA, Hutmacher M, Lynch MD. CRISPR J. 2020 Dec;3(6):550-561. doi: 10.1089/crispr.2020.0065. PubMed 33346713.
Backbone
  Vector backbone: p15A
  Vector type: Bacterial Expression, CRISPR, Synthetic Biology
Growth in bacteria
  Bacterial resistance: Chloramphenicol, 25 μg/mL
  Growth temperature: 37°C
  Growth strain: DH5alpha
  Copy number: Low Copy
Gene/Insert
  Gene/Insert name: eCas9
  Insert size (bp): 4104
  Mutation: K848A, K1003A, R1060A
  Promoter: pTet
  Tag / fusion protein: ssrA (C terminal on insert)
  Cloning method: Unknown
  Sequencing primers: 5′ caggtgaacagaagaaagcca
Terms and licenses: Academic/Nonprofit Terms; Industry Terms: Not Available to Industry
How to cite: pEM-eCas9 was a gift from Michael Lynch (Addgene plasmid # 154925 ; http://n2t.net/addgene:154925 ; RRID:Addgene_154925)
